>Addgene plasmid #51837 | pLPC-Flag-CHES11L-dFC | addgene partial sequence | sequence record 91888 | CMV-F 5'-CGCAAATGGGCGGTAGGCGTG-3'
AGCTCTCTGGCTAACTAGAGAACCCACTGCTTACTGGCTTATCGAAATTAATACGACTCACTATAGGGAG
ACCCAAGCTTGGTACCGAGCTCGGATCCACTAGTAACGGCCGCCAGTGTGCTGGAATTCGCCATGGACTA
CAAAGACGATGACGACAAGGGCATGGGTCCAGTCATGCCTCCCAGTAAGAAGCCAGAAAGCTCAGGAATT
AGTGTCTCCAGTGGACTGAGTCAGTGTTACGGGGGCAGCGGTTTCTCCAAGGCCCTTCAGGAAGACGATG
ACCTCGACTTTTCTCTGCCTGACATCCGATTAGAAGAGGGGGCCATGGAAGATGAAGAGCTGACCAACCT
GAACTGGCTGCACGAGAGCAAGAACTTGCTGAAGAGCTTTGGGGAGTCGGTCCTCAGGAGTGTCAGCCCC
GTCCAGGACCTGGACGATGACACCCCCCCATCCCCTGCCCACTCTGACATGCCCTACGATGCCAGGCAGT
AACTCGAGCATGCATCTAGAGGGCCGATAAAATAAAAGATTTTATTTAGTCTCCAGAAAAAGGGGGGAAT
GAAAGACCCCACCTGTAGGTTTGGCAAGCTAGCTTAAGTAACGCCATTTTGCAAGGCATGGAAAAATACA
TAACTGAGAATAGAGAAGTTCAGATCAAGGTCAGGAACAGATGGAACAGCTGAATATGGGCCAAACAGGA
TATCTGTGGTAA
