>Addgene plasmid #51837 | pLPC-Flag-CHES11L-dFC | addgene partial sequence | sequence record 91913 | pLPC-3 5'-CTTGCCAAACCTACAGGT-3'
CTTTTATTTTATCGGCCCTCTAGATGCATGCTCGAGTTACTGCCTGGCATCGTAGGGCATGTCAGAGTGG
GCAGGGGATGGGGGGGTGTCATCGTCCAGGTCCTGGACGGGGCTGACACTCCTGAGGACCGACTCCCCAA
AGCTCTTCAGCAAGTTCTTGCTCTCGTGCAGCCAGTTCAGGTTGGTCAGCTCTTCATCTTCCATGGCCCC
CTCTTCTAATCGGATGTCAGGCAGAGAAAAGTCGAGGTCATCGTCTTCCTGAAGGGCCTTGGAGAAACCG
CTGCCCCCGTAACACTGACTCAGTCCACTGGAGACACTAATTCCTGAGCTTTCTGGCTTCTTACTGGGAG
GCATGACTGGACCCATGCCCTTGTCGTCATCGTCTTTGTAGTCCATGGCGAATTCCAGCACACTGGCGGC
CGTTACTAGTGGATCCGAGCTCGGTACCAAGCTTGGGTCTCCCTATAGTGAGTCGTATTAATTTCGATAA
GCCAGTAAGCAGTGGGTTCTCTAGTTAGCCAGAGAGCTCTGCTTATATAGACCTCCCACCGTACACGCCT
ACCGCCCATTTGCGTCAATGGGGCGGAGTTGTTACGACATTTTGGAAAGTCCCGTTGATTTTGGTGCCAA
AACAAACTCCCATTGACGTCAATGGGGTGGAGACTTGGAAATCCCCGTGAGTCAAACCGCTATCCACGCC
CATTGATGTACTGCCAAAACCGCATCACCATGGTAATAGCGATGA
