[The description below was written by a language model from this plasmid's Addgene catalogue record.]
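Description:
pLPC-Flag-CHES11L-dFC is a retroviral expression plasmid built on the pLPC backbone, designed to deliver a truncated form of human CHES1 (also known as FOXN3) into mammalian cells. It is maintained in E. coli as a high-copy plasmid under ampicillin selection, and it carries a puromycin marker so that transduced mammalian cells can be selected after infection. As a retroviral vector, it would be expected to be packaged into viral particles in a suitable packaging cell line, with the region between the long terminal repeats integrating into the target cell genome. No feature table is provided, so the promoter driving the insert, the origin of replication and the exact arrangement of viral elements are not stated in the record.

The insert encodes only amino acids 1-109 of CHES1, with a Flag epitope fused to its N terminus. This fragment, derived from the form the record calls CHES1L, lacks both the forkhead binding region and the C-terminal domains, leaving just the N-terminal portion of the protein. The Flag tag allows detection or immunoprecipitation of the truncated protein with anti-Flag antibodies, independent of any antibody against CHES1 itself.

The construct serves as a deletion mutant for structure-function analysis, presumably for comparison with full-length or other truncated versions to determine which domains are needed for activity. The associated study examined how CHES1/FOXN3 regulates cell proliferation through repression of PIM2 and protein biosynthesis, so stable expression of this mutant would help test whether the forkhead and C-terminal regions are required for those effects.
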