Addgene plasmid #51837: pLPC-Flag-CHES11L-dFC
Purpose: Flag-CHES1L mutant lacking the forkhead binding site and the C-terminal domains
Depositing lab: Gerardo Ferbeyre. Depositing organization: University of Montreal. Publication: CHES1/FOXN3 regulates cell proliferation by repressing PIM2 and protein biosynthesis. Huot G, Vernier M, Bourdeau V, Doucet L, Saint-Germain E, Gaumont-Leclerc MF, Moro A, Ferbeyre G. Mol Biol Cell. 2014 Mar;25(5):554-65. doi: 10.1091/mbc.E13-02-0110. Epub 2014 Jan 8. PubMed 24403608.
Backbone
  Vector backbone: pLPC
  Vector type: Retroviral
  Selectable markers: Puromycin
Growth in bacteria
  Bacterial resistance: Ampicillin, 100 μg/mL
  Growth temperature: 37°C
  Growth strain: Top10
  Copy number: High Copy
Gene/Insert
  Gene/Insert name: CHES1 (alt name: FOXN3)
  Species: H. sapiens (human)
  Mutation: contains CHES1 amino acids 1-109
  Entrez Gene: FOXN3 (a.k.a. C14orf116, CHES1, PRO1635)
  Tag / fusion protein: Flag (N terminal on insert)
Terms and licenses: Academic/Nonprofit Terms; Industry Terms: Not Available to Industry
How to cite: pLPC-Flag-CHES11L-dFC was a gift from Gerardo Ferbeyre (Addgene plasmid # 51837 ; http://n2t.net/addgene:51837 ; RRID:Addgene_51837)
